Addgene plasmid #86739: myc-UVRAG S498D
Purpose: N-terminal myc-tagged protein expression in mammalian cells
Depositing lab: Do-Hyung Kim. Depositing organization: University of Minnesota. Publication: mTORC1 phosphorylates UVRAG to negatively regulate autophagosome and endosome maturation. Kim YM, Jung CH, Seo M, Kim EK, Park JM, Bae SS, Kim DH. Mol Cell. 2015 Jan 22;57(2):207-18. doi: 10.1016/j.molcel.2014.11.013. Epub 2014 Dec 18. PubMed 25533187.
Backbone
  Vector backbone: pRK5
  Vector type: Mammalian Expression
Growth in bacteria
  Bacterial resistance: Ampicillin, 100 μg/mL
  Growth temperature: 37°C
  Growth strain: DH5alpha
  Copy number: Unknown
Gene/Insert
  Gene/Insert name: human UVRAG
  Species: H. sapiens (human)
  Insert size (bp): 2100
  Mutation: S498D
  Entrez Gene: UVRAG (a.k.a. DHTX, VPS38, p63)
  Promoter: CMV
  Tag / fusion protein: myc (N terminal on insert)
  Cloning method: Unknown
  Sequencing primers: 5′ CMV-F
Terms and licenses: Academic/Nonprofit Terms; Industry Terms: Not Available to Industry
Depositor comments: IMAGE: 6186854
How to cite: myc-UVRAG S498D was a gift from Do-Hyung Kim (Addgene plasmid # 86739 ; http://n2t.net/addgene:86739 ; RRID:Addgene_86739)
