[The description below was written by a language model from this plasmid's Addgene catalogue record and pLannotate feature annotations shown in this document.]
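Description:
myc-UVRAG S498D is a mammalian expression plasmid built on the pRK5 backbone (about 6.9 kb in the sequenced record) that drives expression of human UVRAG carrying an N-terminal myc epitope tag. It is propagated in E. coli through a high-copy ColE1/pUC-type origin and selected with ampicillin via the β-lactamase gene. An M13 phage origin is also annotated, which in principle allows single-stranded DNA production. The scattered lacZα, lacI, rop and bom fragments and the lac promoter/operator elements appear to be backbone remnants. No mammalian selection marker is annotated, so the plasmid is suited to transient transfection.

The expression cassette begins with the human cytomegalovirus immediate early enhancer and promoter, followed by a fragment of CMV intron A and an SP6 promoter, which could support in vitro transcription. Downstream lie the myc tag, the roughly 2.1 kb UVRAG open reading frame, and an SV40 polyadenylation signal. A short fragment matching an immunoglobulin heavy chain signal sequence is annotated upstream of the tag; it is likely a partial backbone-derived match rather than a functional secretion signal. An SV40 enhancer/early promoter region follows the poly(A) signal.

The insert carries a serine-to-aspartate substitution at residue 498, a change commonly used to mimic constitutive phosphorylation. The associated publication reports that mTORC1 phosphorylates UVRAG to negatively regulate autophagosome and endosome maturation. This suggests the construct serves as a phosphomimetic variant for studying how that modification affects UVRAG function, although the record does not explicitly link this residue to mTORC1. The myc tag allows detection or immunoprecipitation of the expressed protein.
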