Features (pLannotate 1.2.2; 21 found; start..end, strand, type, name):
     14..393     +  enhancer       CMV enhancer: human cytomegalovirus immediate early enhancer
    394..597     +  promoter       CMV promoter: human cytomegalovirus (CMV) immediate early promoter
    733..776     +  intron         CMV intron (fragment): modified intron A from human cytomegalovirus
    828..846     +  promoter       SP6 promoter: promoter for bacteriophage SP6 RNA polymerase
    850..887     +  CDS            IgH signal sequence (fragment): signal sequence from the mouse immunoglobulin heavy chain variable region
    972..991     +  CDS            Myc (fragment): Myc (human c-Myc proto-oncogene) epitope tag
   1026..3122    +  CDS            UVRAG: UVRAG_HUMAN - Experimental evidence at protein level: Swiss-Prot protein existence level 1. Involved in maintaining chromosomal stability. Promotes DNA double-strand break (DSB) repair by association with DNA-dependent protein kinase complex DNA-PK and activating it in non-homologous end joining (NHEJ) (PubMed:22542840). Required for centrosome stability and proper chromosome segregation (PubMed:22542840). From Homo sapiens (Human).
   3172..3306    +  polyA_signal   SV40 poly(A) signal: SV40 polyadenylation signal
   3375..3732    +  promoter       SV40 promoter: SV40 enhancer and early promoter
   3751..3905    +  CDS            lacZα (fragment): LacZα fragment of β-galactosidase; lacZ fragment
   3911..3962    -  misc_feature   bom (fragment): basis of mobility region from pBR322
   3981..4361    +  rep_origin     M13 ori (sequence partly withheld): M13 bacteriophage origin of replication; arrow indicates direction of (+) strand synthesis
   4437..4486    -  misc_feature   bom (fragment): basis of mobility region from pBR322
   4588..4623    -  CDS            rop (fragment): Rop protein, which maintains plasmids at low copy number; rop
   4718..4822    +  promoter       AmpR promoter: bla
   4823..5683    +  CDS            AmpR: β-lactamase; bla; confers resistance to ampicillin, carbenicillin, and related antibiotics
   5854..6442    +  rep_origin     ori: high-copy-number ColE1/pMB1/pBR322/pUC origin of replication
   6625..6717    +  CDS            lacI (fragment): lac repressor; lacI; The lac repressor binds to the lac operator to inhibit transcription in E. coli. This inhibition can be relieved by adding lactose or isopropyl-β-D-thiogalactopyranoside (IPTG).
   6730..6751    +  protein_bind   CAP binding site: CAP binding activates transcription in the presence of cAMP. E. coli catabolite activator protein
   6766..6796    +  promoter       lac promoter: promoter for the E. coli lac operon
   6804..6820    +  protein_bind   lac operator: The lac repressor binds to the lac operator to inhibit transcription in E. coli. This inhibition can be relieved by adding lactose or isopropyl-β-D-thiogalactopyranoside (IPTG). lac repressor encoded by lacI
>Addgene plasmid #86739 | myc-UVRAG S498D | addgene full sequence | sequence record 170504 | Addgene NGS Result
TTCGAGCTCGCCCGACATTGATTATTGACTAGTTATTAATAGTAATCAATTACGGGGTCATTAGTTCATA
GCCCATATATGGAGTTCCGCGTTACATAACTTACGGTAAATGGCCCGCCTGGCTGACCGCCCAACGACCC
CCGCCCATTGACGTCAATAATGACGTATGTTCCCATAGTAACGCCAATAGGGACTTTCCATTGACGTCAA
TGGGTGGAGTATTTACGGTAAACTGCCCACTTGGCAGTACATCAAGTGTATCATATGCCAAGTACGCCCC
CTATTGACGTCAATGACGGTAAATGGCCCGCCTGGCATTATGCCCAGTACATGACCTTATGGGACTTTCC
TACTTGGCAGTACATCTACGTATTAGTCATCGCTATTACCATGGTGATGCGGTTTTGGCAGTACATCAAT
GGGCGTGGATAGCGGTTTGACTCACGGGGATTTCCAAGTCTCCACCCCATTGACGTCAATGGGAGTTTGT
TTTGGCACCAAAATCAACGGGACTTTCCAAAATGTCGTAACAACTCCGCCCCATTGACGCAAATGGGCGG
TAGGCGTGTACGGTGGGAGGTCTATATAAGCAGAGCTCGTTTAGTGAACCGTCAGATCGCCTGGAGACGC
CATCCACGCTGTTTTGACCTCCATAGAAGACACCGGGACCGATCCAGCCTCCGCGGCCGGGAACGGTGCA
TTGGAACGCGGATTCCCCGTGCCAAGAGTGACGTAAGTACCGCCTATAGAGTCTATAGGCCCACCCCCTT
GGCTTCGTTAGAACGCGGCTACAATTAATACATAACCTTATGTATCATACACATACGATTTAGGTGACAC
TATAGAATAACATCCACTTTGCCTTTCTCTCCACAGGTGTCCACTCCCAGGTCCAACTGCACCTCGGTTC
TATCGATTGAATTCCCGAACCGACAGTCGGTCTCTTCACCAAGGCCATTCGCGCCACCATGGAGCAAAAG
CTCATTTCTGAGGAAGATCTCAATGGTGGTGGTGGTGGGTCGACCATGAGCGCCTCCGCGTCGGTCGGGG
GCCAGGTCCCCCAGCCACCCCCGGGCCCGGCCGCTGCTCTGCCTCCCGGTTCTGCCGCGCGGGCCCTGCA
TGTGGAGCTGCCGTCTCAGCAGCGGCGTCTTCGACATCTTCGGAACATTGCTGCCCGGAACATTGTTAAT
AGAAATGGCCATCAGCTCCTTGATACCTACTTTACACTTCACTTGTGTAGTACTGAAAAGATATATAAAG
AATTTTATAGAAGTGAAGTGATTAAGAATTCCTTGAATCCCACGTGGCGAAGTCTCGATTTTGGAATTAT
GCCAGACCGTCTTGATACATCTGTGTCTTGTTTCGTGGTGAAGATATGGGGTGGAAAGGAGAACATCTAC
CAGCTGTTGATTGAATGGAAAGTCTGTTTGGATGGGCTGAAATACTTGGGTCAGCAGATTCATGCCCGAA
ACCAAAATGAAATAATTTTTGGGCTGAATGATGGATACTATGGTGCTCCATTTGAACATAAGGGTTATTC
AAATGCTCAGAAGACTATTCTTCTGCAGGTGGATCAGAACTGTGTTCGCAATTCTTACGATGTCTTCTCT
TTGCTACGGCTTCATAGAGCCCAGTGTGCAATTAAACAGACTCAGGTAACTGTTCAGAAAATTGGAAAGG
AAATTGAAGAAAAACTAAGACTCACATCTACAAGCAATGAACTGAAAAAAAAAAGTGAATGCCTGCAGTT
AAAAATTTTGGTGCTTCAGAATGAACTGGAACGGCAGAAGAAAGCTTTGGGACGGGAGGTGGCATTACTG
CATAAGCAACAAATTGCATTACAAGACAAAGGAAGTGCATTTTCAGCTGAGCACCTCAAACTTCAACTCC
AGAAGGAATCCCTAAATGAGCTGAGGAAGGAGTGCACTGCAAAAAGAGAACTCTTCTTGAAGACTAATGC
TCAGTTGACAATTCGTTGCAGGCAGTTACTCTCTGAGCTTTCCTACATTTACCCTATTGATTTGAATGAA
CATAAGGATTACTTTGTATGCGGTGTCAAGTTGCCTAATTCTGAGGACTTCCAAGCAAAAGATGATGGAA
GCATTGCTGTTGCCCTTGGTTATACTGCACATCTGGTCTCCATGATTTCCTTTTTCCTACAAGTGCCCCT
CAGATATCCTATAATTCATAAGGGGTCTAGATCAACAATCAAAGACAATATCAATGACAAACTGACGGAA
AAGGAGAGAGAGTTTCCACTGTATCCAAAAGGAGGGGAGAAGTTGCAGTTTGATTATGGTGTCTATCTTC
TGAACAAAAATATAGCACAGCTAAGATATCAACATGGACTAGGGACTCCAGACTTGCGGCAAACCCTTCC
CAACCTGAAAAACTTCATGGAGCATGGACTAATGGTCAGGTGTGACAGACATCACACCTCCAGTGCAATC
CCTGTTCCTAAGAGACAAAGCTCCATATTTGGGGGTGCAGATGTAGGCTTCTCTGGGGGGATCCCTGACC
CAGACAAAGGACATCGAAAACGGGCCAGCTCTGAGAATGAGAGACTTCAGTACAAAACCCCTCCTCCCAG
TTACAACTCAGCATTAGCCCAGCCTGTGACCACCGTCCCCTCCATGGGAGAGACCGAGAGAAAGATAACA
TCTCTATCCTCCTCCTTGGATACCTCCTTGGACTTCTCCAAAGAAAACAAGAAAAAAGGAGAGGATCTAG
TTGGCAGCTTAAACGGAGGCCACGCGAATGTGCACCCTAGCCAAGAACAAGGAGAAGCCCTCTCCGGGCA
CCGGGCCACAGTCAATGGCACTCTCCTACCCAGCGAGCAGGCCGGGTCCGCCAGTGTCCAGCTTCCAGGC
GAGTTCCACCCAGTCTCAGAAGCTGAGCTCTGCTGTACTGTGGAGCAAGCAGAAGAAATCATCGGGCTGG
AAGCCACAGGTTTCGCCTCAGGTGATCAGCTAGAAGCATTTAACTGCATCCCAGTGGACAGTGCTGTGGC
AGTAGAGTGTGACGAACAAGTTCTGGGAGAATTTGAAGAGTTCTCCCGAAGGATCTATGCACTGAATGAA
AACGTATCCAGCTTCCGCCGGCCGCGCAGGAGTTCCGATAAGTGAGCGGCCGCTAAGTAAGTAAGGATCC
CCAGCTTGGCCGCCATGGCCCAACTTGTTTATTGCAGCTTATAATGGTTACAAATAAAGCAATAGCATCA
CAAATTTCACAAATAAAGCATTTTTTTCACTGCATTCTAGTTGTGGTTTGTCCAAACTCATCAATGTATC
TTATCATGTCTGGATCGGGAATTAATTCGGCGCAGCACCATGGCCTGAAATAACCTCTGAAAGAGGAACT
TGGTTAGGTACCTTCTGAGGCGGAAAGAACCAGCTGTGGAATGTGTGTCAGTTAGGGTGTGGAAAGTCCC
CAGGCTCCCCAGCAGGCAGAAGTATGCAAAGCATGCATCTCAATTAGTCAGCAACCAGGTGTGGAAAGTC
CCCAGGCTCCCCAGCAGGCAGAAGTATGCAAAGCATGCATCTCAATTAGTCAGCAACCATAGTCCCGCCC
CTAACTCCGCCCATCCCGCCCCTAACTCCGCCCAGTTCCGCCCATTCTCCGCCCCATGGCTGACTAATTT
TTTTTATTTATGCAGAGGCCGAGGCCGCCTCGGCCTCTGAGCTATTCCAGAAGTAGTGAGGAGGCTTTTT
TGGAGGCCTAGGCTTTTGCAAAAAGCTGTTAACAGCTTGGCACTGGCCGTCGTTTTACAACGTCGTGACT
GGGAAAACCCTGGCGTTACCCAACTTAATCGCCTTGCAGCACATCCCCCTTTCGCCAGCTGGCGTAATAG
CGAAGAGGCCCGCACCGATCGCCCTTCCCAACAGTTGCGCAGCCTGAATGGCGAATGGCGCCTGATGCGG
TATTTTCTCCTTACGCATCTGTGCGGTATTTCACACCGCATA
[142 nt withheld, positions 3963-4104]
C
[141 nt withheld, positions 4106-4246]
CCTTTGACGTTGGAGTCCACGTTCTTT
[37 nt withheld, positions 4274-4310]
ACCCTATCTCGGGCTATTCTTTTGATTTATAAGGGATTTTGCCGATTTCGGCCTATTGGTTAAAAAATGA
GCTGATTTAACAAAAATTTAACGCGAATTTTAACAAAATATTAACGTTTACAATTTTATGGTGCACTCTC
AGTACAATCTGCTCTGATGCCGCATAGTTAAGCCAGCCCCGACACCCGCCAACACCCGCTGACGCGCCCT
GACGGGCTTGTCTGCTCCCGGCATCCGCTTACAGACAAGCTGTGACCGTCTCCGGGAGCTGCATGTGTCA
GAGGTTTTCACCGTCATCACCGAAACGCGCGAGACGAAAGGGCCTCGTGATACGCCTATTTTTATAGGTT
AATGTCATGATAATAATGGTTTCTTAGACGTCAGGTGGCACTTTTCGGGGAAATGTGCGCGGAACCCCTA
TTTGTTTATTTTTCTAAATACATTCAAATATGTATCCGCTCATGAGACAATAACCCTGATAAATGCTTCA
ATAATATTGAAAAAGGAAGAGTATGAGTATTCAACATTTCCGTGTCGCCCTTATTCCCTTTTTTGCGGCA
TTTTGCCTTCCTGTTTTTGCTCACCCAGAAACGCTGGTGAAAGTAAAAGATGCTGAAGATCAGTTGGGTG
CACGAGTGGGTTACATCGAACTGGATCTCAACAGCGGTAAGATCCTTGAGAGTTTTCGCCCCGAAGAACG
TTTTCCAATGATGAGCACTTTTAAAGTTCTGCTATGTGGCGCGGTATTATCCCGTATTGACGCCGGGCAA
GAGCAACTCGGTCGCCGCATACACTATTCTCAGAATGACTTGGTTGAGTACTCACCAGTCACAGAAAAGC
ATCTTACGGATGGCATGACAGTAAGAGAATTATGCAGTGCTGCCATAACCATGAGTGATAACACTGCGGC
CAACTTACTTCTGACAACGATCGGAGGACCGAAGGAGCTAACCGCTTTTTTGCACAACATGGGGGATCAT
GTAACTCGCCTTGATCGTTGGGAACCGGAGCTGAATGAAGCCATACCAAACGACGAGCGTGACACCACGA
TGCCTGTAGCAATGGCAACAACGTTGCGCAAACTATTAACTGGCGAACTACTTACTCTAGCTTCCCGGCA
ACAATTAATAGACTGGATGGAGGCGGATAAAGTTGCAGGACCACTTCTGCGCTCGGCCCTTCCGGCTGGC
TGGTTTATTGCTGATAAATCTGGAGCCGGTGAGCGTGGGTCTCGCGGTATCATTGCAGCACTGGGGCCAG
ATGGTAAGCCCTCCCGTATCGTAGTTATCTACACGACGGGGAGTCAGGCAACTATGGATGAACGAAATAG
ACAGATCGCTGAGATAGGTGCCTCACTGATTAAGCATTGGTAACTGTCAGACCAAGTTTACTCATATATA
CTTTAGATTGATTTAAAACTTCATTTTTAATTTAAAAGGATCTAGGTGAAGATCCTTTTTGATAATCTCA
TGACCAAAATCCCTTAACGTGAGTTTTCGTTCCACTGAGCGTCAGACCCCGTAGAAAAGATCAAAGGATC
TTCTTGAGATCCTTTTTTTCTGCGCGTAATCTGCTGCTTGCAAACAAAAAAACCACCGCTACCAGCGGTG
GTTTGTTTGCCGGATCAAGAGCTACCAACTCTTTTTCCGAAGGTAACTGGCTTCAGCAGAGCGCAGATAC
CAAATACTGTTCTTCTAGTGTAGCCGTAGTTAGGCCACCACTTCAAGAACTCTGTAGCACCGCCTACATA
CCTCGCTCTGCTAATCCTGTTACCAGTGGCTGCTGCCAGTGGCGATAAGTCGTGTCTTACCGGGTTGGAC
TCAAGACGATAGTTACCGGATAAGGCGCAGCGGTCGGGCTGAACGGGGGGTTCGTGCACACAGCCCAGCT
TGGAGCGAACGACCTACACCGAACTGAGATACCTACAGCGTGAGCTATGAGAAAGCGCCACGCTTCCCGA
AGGGAGAAAGGCGGACAGGTATCCGGTAAGCGGCAGGGTCGGAACAGGAGAGCGCACGAGGGAGCTTCCA
GGGGGAAACGCCTGGTATCTTTATAGTCCTGTCGGGTTTCGCCACCTCTGACTTGAGCGTCGATTTTTGT
GATGCTCGTCAGGGGGGCGGAGCCTATGGAAAAACGCCAGCAACGCGGCCTTTTTACGGTTCCTGGCCTT
TTGCTGGCCTTTTGCTCACATGTTCTTTCCTGCGTTATCCCCTGATTCTGTGGATAACCGTATTACCGCC
TTTGAGTGAGCTGATACCGCTCGCCGCAGCCGAACGACCGAGCGCAGCGAGTCAGTGAGCGAGGAAGCGG
AAGAGCGCCCAATACGCAAACCGCCTCTCCCCGCGCGTTGGCCGATTCATTAATGCAGCTGGCACGACAG
GTTTCCCGACTGGAAAGCGGGCAGTGAGCGCAACGCAATTAATGTGAGTTAGCTCACTCATTAGGCACCC
CAGGCTTTACACTTTATGCTTCCGGCTCGTATGTTGTGTGGAATTGTGAGCGGATAACAATTTCACACAG
GAAACAGCTATGACATGATTACGAATTAA
